Addgene plasmid #38963: SLK
Purpose: Bacterial expression for structure determination; may not be full ORF
Depositing lab: Nicola Burgess-Brown. Depositing organization: University of Oxford.
Backbone
  Vector backbone: pNIC28-Bsa4
  Backbone manufacturer: SGC
  Vector type: Bacterial Expression
Growth in bacteria
  Bacterial resistance: Kanamycin, 50 μg/mL
  Growth temperature: 37°C
  Growth strain: Mach1
  Copy number: Low Copy
Gene/Insert
  Gene/Insert name: SLK (alt names: SNF1 sucrose nonfermenting like kinase (yeast); PDB:2UV2)
  Species: H. sapiens (human)
  Insert size (bp): 1003
  GenBank ID: SNF1 sucrose nonfermenting like kinase (yeast)
  Entrez Gene: SLK (a.k.a. LOSK, STK2, bA16H23.1, se20-9)
  Tag / fusion protein: His Tev (N terminal on insert)
  Cloning method: Ligation Independent Cloning
  Sequencing primers: 5′ T7; 3′ T7-term
Terms and licenses: Academic/Nonprofit Terms; Industry Terms: Not Available to Industry
How to cite: SLK was a gift from Nicola Burgess-Brown (Addgene plasmid # 38963 ; http://n2t.net/addgene:38963 ; RRID:Addgene_38963)
