[The description below was written by a language model from this plasmid's Addgene catalogue record.]
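Description:
SLK is a bacterial expression plasmid built on the pNIC28-Bsa4 backbone from the SGC, designed to produce a fragment of the human kinase SLK (also known as LOSK or STK2) in E. coli for structural biology. The insert is about 1 kb, and the record explicitly warns that it may not represent the full open reading frame. This fits a construct trimmed to a crystallisable domain, and the entry links it to a deposited PDB structure. The fragment was introduced by ligation-independent cloning, the standard high-throughput route for this vector family.

The protein is expressed with an N-terminal His tag followed by a TEV protease site, an arrangement that allows capture by immobilised metal affinity chromatography and then removal of the tag by TEV cleavage to leave near-native protein for crystallisation. The record does not name the promoter directly. However, the listed sequencing primers are T7 and T7-term, which indicates that the insert sits between a T7 promoter and T7 terminator, so expression would depend on a host strain supplying T7 RNA polymerase. The plasmid is selected with kanamycin, is described as low copy, and is maintained in the Mach1 cloning strain. The origin of replication is not specified, and no feature table is provided, so finer details of the backbone cannot be confirmed here.

The construct's main use is recombinant production and purification of the SLK fragment for structure determination, and the same protein could also serve related biochemical work.
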