>Addgene plasmid #38963 | SLK | depositor partial sequence | sequence record 49021 | SLK sequence 978 bps
ATGCACCATCATCATCATCATTCTTCTGGTGTAGATCTGGGTACCGAGAACCTGTACTTCCAATCCATGA
AGCAGTACGAACACGTGACGAGGGACCTGAACCCCGAAGACTTTTGGGAGATTATAGGAGAACTGGGCGA
CGGAGCCTTTGGGAAAGTGTACAAGGCCCAGAATAAAGAGACCAGTGTTTTAGCTGCTGCAAAAGTGATT
GACACTAAATCTGAAGAAGAACTTGAAGATTACATGGTAGAGATTGACATATTAGCATCTTGTGATCACC
CAAATATAGTCAAGCTTCTAGATGCCTTCTATTATGAGAACAATCTTTGGATCCTCATTGAATTTTGTGC
AGGTGGAGCAGTAGATGCTGTGATGCTTGAACTTGAGAGACCATTAACTGAGTCCCAAATACAAGTAGTT
TGCAAGCAGACTTTAGATGCATTGAACTACTTACATGATAATAAGATCATCCACAGAGATCTGAAGGCTG
GCAACATTCTCTTTACCTTAGATGGAGATATCAAATTGGCGGATTTTGGAGTATCAGCTAAAAACACGAG
GACAATTCAAAGAAGAGATTCCTTTATTGGTACACCATATTGGATGGCTCCTGAAGTAGTCATGTGTGAA
ACATCTAAGGACAGACCCTATGACTACAAAGCTGATGTTTGGTCCCTGGGTATCACTTTAATAGAAATGG
CTGAGATAGAACCACCTCATCATGAATTAAATCCAATGCGAGTGCTGCTAAAAATAGCAAAATCTGAGCC
ACCTACATTAGCACAGCCATCCAGATGGTCTTCAAATTTTAAGGACTTTCTAAAGAAATGCTTAGAAAAG
AATGTGGATGCCAGGTGGACTACATCTCAGCTGCTGCAGCATCCCTTTGTTACTGTTGATTCCAACAAAC
CCATCCGAGAATTGATTGCAGAGGCGAAGGCTGAAGTAACAGAAGAAGTTGAAGATGGCAAAGAGTGA
