>Addgene plasmid #38963 | SLK | addgene partial sequence | sequence record 51756 | T7_term
GGTGGTGGTGGTGGTGCTCGAGTGCGGCCGCAAGCTTGTCGACGGAGCTCGAATTCGGATCCGTATCCAC
CTTTACTGTCACTCTTTGCCATCTTCAACTTCTTCTGTTACTTCAGCCTTCGCCTCTGCAATCAATTCTC
GGATGGGTTTGTTGGAATCAACAGTAACAAAGGGATGCTGCAGCAGCTGAGATGTAGTCCACCTGGCATC
CACATTCTTTTCTAAGCATTTCTTTAGAAAGTCCTTAAAATTTGAAGACCATCTGGATGGCTGTGCTAAT
GTAGGTGGCTCAGATTTTGCTATTTTTAGCAGCACTCGCATTGGATTTAATTCATGATGAGGTGGTTCTA
TCTCAGCCATTTCTATTAAAGTGATACCCAGGGACCAAACATCAGCTTTGTAGTCATAGGGTCTGTCCTT
AGATGTTTCACACATGACTACTTCAGGAGCCATCCAATATGGTGTACCAATAAAGGAATCTCTTCTTTGA
ATTGTCCTCGTGTTTTTAGCTGATACTCCAAAATCCGCCAATTTGATATCTCCATCTAAGGTAAAGAGAA
TGTTGCCAGCCTTCAGATCTCTGTGGATGATCTTATTATCATGTAAGTAGTTCAATGCATCTAAAGTCTG
CTTGCAAACTACTTGTATTTGGGACTCAGTTAATGGTCTCTCAAGTTCAAGCATCACAGCATCTACTGCT
CCACCTGCACAAAATTCAATGAGGATCCAAAGATTGTTCTCATAATAGAAGGCATCTAGAAGCTTGACTA
TATTTGGGTGATCACAAGATGCTAATATGTCAATCTCTACCATGTAATC
