>Addgene plasmid #38963 | SLK | addgene partial sequence | sequence record 52768 | pBRrevBam_primer
GCGGTGATGCCGGCCACGATGCGTCCGGCGTAGAGGATCGAGATCTCGATCCCGCGAAATTAATACGACT
CACTATAGGGGAATTGTGAGCGGATAACAATTCCCCTCTAGAAATAATTTTGTTTAACTTTAAGAAGGAG
ATATACATATGCACCATCATCATCATCATTCTTCTGGTGTAGATCTGGGTACCGAGAACCTGTACTTCCA
ATCCATGAAGCAGTACGAACACGTGACGAGGGACCTGAACCCCGAAGACTTTTGGGAGATTATAGGAGAA
CTGGGCGACGGAGCCTTTGGGAAAGTGTACAAGGCCCAGAATAAAGAGACCAGTGTTTTAGCTGCTGCAA
AAGTGATTGACACTAAATCTGAAGAAGAACTTGAAGATTACATGGTAGAGATTGACATATTAGCATCTTG
TGATCACCCAAATATAGTCAAGCTTCTAGATGCCTTCTATTATGAGAACAATCTTTGGATCCTCATTGAA
TTTTGTGCAGGTGGAGCAGTAGATGCTGTGATGCTTGAACTTGAGAGACCATTAACTGAGTCCCAAATAC
AAGTAGTTTGCAAGCAGACTTTAGATGCATTGAACTACTTACATGATAATAAGATCATCCACAGAGATCT
GAAGGCTGGCAACATTCTCTTTACCTTAGATGGAGATATCAAATTGGCGGATTTTGGAGTATCAGCTAAA
AACACGAGGACAATTCAAAGAAGAGATTCCTTTATTGGTACACCATATTGGATGGCTCCTGAAGTAGTCA
TGTGTGAAACATCTAAGGACAGACCCTATGACTACAAAGCTGATGTTTGGTCCCTGGGTATCACTTTAAT
AGAAATGGCTGAGATAGAACCACCTCATCATGAATTAAATCCAATG
